>Addgene plasmid #251684 | lentiCRISPR v2-sgSLC11A2 | addgene full sequence | sequence record 498918 | Addgene NGS Result
TTGAGATCCTTTTTTTCTGCGCGTAATCTGCTGCTTGCAAACAAAAAAACCACCGCTACCAGCGGTGGTT
TGTTTGCCGGATCAAGAGCTACCAACTCTTTTTCCGAAGGTAACTGGCTTCAGCAGAGCGCAGATACCAA
ATACTGTTCTTCTAGTGTAGCCGTAGTTAGGCCACCACTTCAAGAACTCTGTAGCACCGCCTACATACCT
CGCTCTGCTAATCCTGTTACCAGTGGCTGCTGCCAGTGGCGATAAGTCGTGTCTTACCGGGTTGGACTCA
AGACGATAGTTACCGGATAAGGCGCAGCGGTCGGGCTGAACGGGGGGTTCGTGCACACAGCCCAGCTTGG
AGCGAACGACCTACACCGAACTGAGATACCTACAGCGTGAGCTATGAGAAAGCGCCACGCTTCCCGAAGG
GAGAAAGGCGGACAGGTATCCGGTAAGCGGCAGGGTCGGAACAGGAGAGCGCACGAGGGAGCTTCCAGGG
GGAAACGCCTGGTATCTTTATAGTCCTGTCGGGTTTCGCCACCTCTGACTTGAGCGTCGATTTTTGTGAT
GCTCGTCAGGGGGGCGGAGCCTATGGAAAAACGCCAGCAACGCGGCCTTTTTACGGTTCCTGGCCTTTTG
CTGGCCTTTTGCTCACATGTTCTTTCCTGCGTTATCCCCTGATTCTGTGGATAACCGTATTACCGCCTTT
GAGTGAGCTGATACCGCTCGCCGCAGCCGAACGACCGAGCGCAGCGAGTCAGTGAGCGAGGAAGCGGAAG
AGCGCCCAATACGCAAACCGCCTCTCCCCGCGCGTTGGCCGATTCATTAATGCAGCTGGCACGACAGGTT
TCCCGACTGGAAAGCGGGCAGTGAGCGCAACGCAATTAATGTGAGTTAGCTCACTCATTAGGCACCCCAG
GCTTTACACTTTATGCTTCCGGCTCGTATGTTGTGTGGAATTGTGAGCGGATAACAATTTCACACAGGAA
ACAGCTATGACCATGATTACGCCAAGCTCTAGCTAGAGGTCGACGGTATACAGACATGATAAGATACATT
GATGAGTTTGGACAAACCACAACTAGAATGCAGTGAAAAAAATGCTTTATTTGTGAAATTTGTGATGCTA
TTGCTTTATTTGTAACCATTATAAGCTGCAATAAACAAGTTGGGGTGGGCGAAGAACTCCAGCATGAGAT
CCCCGCGCTGGAGGATCATCCAGCCGGCGTCCCGGAAAACGATTCCGAAGCCCAACCTTTCATAGAAGGC
GGCGGTGGAATCGAAATCTCGTAGCACGTGTCAGTCCTGCTCCTCGGCCACGAAGTGCACGCAGTTGCCG
GCCGGGTCGCGCAGGGCGAACTCCCGCCCCCACGGCTGCTCGCCGATCTCGGTCATGGCCGGCCCGGAGG
CGTCCCGGAAGTTCGTGGACACGACCTCCGACCACTCGGCGTACAGCTCGTCCAGGCCGCGCACCCACAC
CCAGGCCAGGGTGTTGTCCGGCACCACCTGGTCCTGGACCGCGCTGATGAACAGGGTCACGTCGTCCCGG
ACCACACCGGCGAAGTCGTCCTCCACGAAGTCCCGGGAGAACCCGAGCCGGTCGGTCCAGAACTCGACCG
CTCCGGCGACGTCGCGCGCGGTGAGCACCGGAACGGCACTGGTCAACTTGGCCATGGTTTAGTTCCTCAC
CTTGTCGTATTATACTATGCCGATATACTATGCCGATGATTAATTGTCAACACGTGCTGATCAGATCCGA
AAATGGATATACAAGCTCCCGGGAGCTTTTTGCAAAAGCCTAGGCCTCCAAAAAAGCCTCCTCACTACTT
CTGGAATAGCTCAGAGGCAGAGGCGGCCTCGGCCTCTGCATAAATAAAAAAAATTAGTCAGCCATGGGGC
GGAGAATGGGCGGAACTGGGCGGAGTTAGGGGCGGGATGGGCGGAGTTAGGGGCGGGACTATGGTTGCTG
ACTAATTGAGATGCATGCTTTGCATACTTCTGCCTGCTGGGGAGCCTGGGGACTTTCCACACCTGGTTGC
TGACTAATTGAGATGCATGCTTTGCATACTTCTGCCTGCTGGGGAGCCTGGGGACTTTCCACACCCTAAC
TGACACACATTCCACAGAATTAATTCGCGTTAAATTTTTGTTAAATCAGCTCATTTTTTAACCAATAGGC
CGAAATCGGCAAAATCCCTTATAAATCAAAAGAATAGACCGAGATAGGGT
[37 nt withheld, positions 2221-2257]
AAAGAACGTGGACTCCAACGTCAAAGG
[49 nt withheld, positions 2285-2333]
T
[91 nt withheld, positions 2335-2425]
G
[124 nt withheld, positions 2427-2550]
GGGGATACCCCCTAGAGCCCCAGCTGGTTCTTTCCGCCTCAGAAGCCATAGAGCCCACCGCATCCCCAGC
ATGCCTGCTATTGTCTTCCCAATCCTCCCCCTTGCTGTCCTGCCCCACCCCACCCCCCAGAATAGAATGA
CACCTACTCAGACAATGCGATGCAATTTCCTCATTTTATTAGGAAAGGACAGTGGGAGTGGCACCTTCCA
GGGTCAAGGAAGGCACGGGGGAGGGGCAAACAACAGATGGCTGGCAACTAGAAGGCACAGTCGAGGCTGA
TCAGCGGGTTTAAACGGGCCCTGCTAGAGATTTTCCACACTGACTAAAAGGGTCTGAGGGATCTCTAGTT
ACCAGAGTCACACAACAGACGGGCACACACTACTTGAAGCACTCAAGGCAAGCTTTATTGAGGCTTAAGC
AGTGGGTTCCCTAGTTAGCCAGAGAGCTCCCAGGCTCAGATCTGGTCTAACCAGAGAGACCCAGTACAAG
CAAAAAGCAGATCTTGTCTTCGTTGGGAGTGAATTAGCCCTTCCAGTCCCCCCTTTTCTTTTAAAAAGTG
GCTAAGATCTACAGCTGCCTTGTAAGTCATTGGTCTTAAAGTCGACGCGGGGAGGCGGCCCAAAGGGAGA
TCCGACTCGTCTGAGGGCGAAGGCGAAGACGCGGAAGAGGCCGCAGAGCCGGCAGCAGGCCGCGGGAAGG
AAGGTCCGCTGGATTGAGGGCCGAAGGGACGTAGCAGAAGGACGTCCCGCGCAGAATCCAGGTGGCAACA
CAGGCGAGCAGCCAAGGAAAGGACGATGATTTCCCCGACAACACCACGGAATTGTCAGTGCCCAACAGCC
GAGCCCCTGTCCAGCAGCGGGCAAGGCAGGCGGCGATGAGTTCCGCCGTGGCAATAGGGAGGGGGAAAGC
GAAAGTCCCGGAAAGGAGCTGACAGGTGGTGGCAATGCCCCAACCAGTGGGGGTTGCGTCAGCAAACACA
GTGCACACCACGCCACGTTGCCTGACAACGGGCCACAACTCCTCATAAAGAGACAGCAACCAGGATTTAT
ACAAGGAGGAGAAAATGAAAGCCATACGGGAAGCAATAGCATGATACAAAGGCATTAAAGCAGCGTATCC
ACATAGCGTAAAAGGAGCAACATAGTTAAGAATACCAGTCAATCTTTCACAAATTTTGTAATCCAGAGGT
TGATTACCGATAAGCTTGATATCGAATTCTTAGCCCTCCCACACATAACCAGAGGGCAGCAATTCACGAA
TCCCAACTGCCGTCGGCTGTCCATCACTGTCCTTCACTATGGCTTTGATCCCAGGATGCAGATCGAGAAG
CACCTGTCGGCACCGTCCGCAGGGGCTCAAGATGCCCCTGTTCTCATTTCCGATCGCGACGATACAAGTC
AGGTTGCCAGCTGCCGCAGCAGCAGCAGTGCCCAGCACCACGAGTTCTGCACAAGGTCCCCCAGTAAAAT
GATATACATTGACACCAGTGAAGATGCGGCCGTCGCTAGAGAGAGCTGCGCTGGCGACGCTGTAGTCTTC
AGAGATGGGGATGCTGTTGATTGTAGCCGTTGCTCTTTCAATGAGGGTGGATTCTTCTTGAGACAAAGGC
TTGGCCATCGGTCCAGGATTCTCTTCGACATCTCCGGCTTGTTTCAGCAGAGAGAAGTTTGTTGCGCCGG
ATCCCTTATCGTCATCGTCTTTGTAATCTTTCTTCTTCTTAGCCTGTCCAGCCTTCTTTGTGGCGGCAGG
TCGCTTGTCGCCTCCCAGCTGAGACAGGTCGATCCGTGTCTCGTACAGGCCGGTGATGCTCTGGTGGATC
AGGGTGGCGTCCAGCACCTCTTTGGTGCTGGTGTACCTCTTCCGGTCGATGGTGGTGTCAAAGTACTTGA
AGGCGGCAGGGGCTCCCAGATTGGTCAGGGTAAACAGGTGGATGATATTCTCGGCCTGCTCTCTGATGGG
CTTATCCCGGTGCTTGTTGTAGGCGGACAGCACTTTGTCCAGATTAGCGTCGGCCAGGATCACTCTCTTG
GAGAACTCGCTGATCTGCTCGATGATCTCGTCCAGGTAGTGCTTGTGCTGTTCCACAAACAGCTGTTTCT
GCTCATTATCCTCGGGGGAGCCCTTCAGCTTCTCATAGTGGCTGGCCAGGTACAGGAAGTTCACATATTT
GGAGGGCAGGGCCAGTTCGTTTCCCTTCTGCAGTTCGCCGGCAGAGGCCAGCATTCTCTTCCGGCCGTTT
TCCAGCTCGAACAGGGAGTACTTAGGCAGCTTGATGATCAGGTCCTTTTTCACTTCTTTGTAGCCCTTGG
CTTCCAGAAAGTCGATGGGATTCTTCTCGAAGCTGCTTCTTTCCATGATGGTGATCCCCAGCAGCTCTTT
CACACTCTTCAGTTTCTTGGACTTGCCCTTTTCCACTTTGGCCACCACCAGCACAGAATAGGCCACGGTG
GGGCTGTCGAAGCCGCCGTACTTCTTAGGGTCCCAGTCCTTCTTTCTGGCGATCAGCTTATCGCTGTTCC
TCTTGGGCAGGATAGACTCTTTGCTGAAGCCGCCTGTCTGCACCTCGGTCTTTTTCACGATATTCACTTG
GGGCATGCTCAGCACTTTCCGCACGGTGGCAAAATCCCGGCCCTTATCCCACACGATCTCCCCGGTTTCG
CCGTTTGTCTCGATCAGAGGCCGCTTCCGGATCTCGCCGTTGGCCAGGGTAATCTCGGTCTTGAAAAAGT
TCATGATGTTGCTGTAGAAGAAGTACTTGGCGGTAGCCTTGCCGATTTCCTGCTCGCTCTTGGCGATCAT
CTTCCGCACGTCGTACACCTTGTAGTCGCCGTACACGAACTCGCTTTCCAGCTTAGGGTACTTTTTGATC
AGGGCGGTTCCCACGACGGCGTTCAGGTAGGCGTCGTGGGCGTGGTGGTAGTTGTTGATCTCGCGCACTT
TGTAAAACTGGAAATCCTTCCGGAAATCGGACACCAGCTTGGACTTCAGGGTGATCACTTTCACTTCCCG
GATCAGCTTGTCATTCTCGTCGTACTTAGTGTTCATCCGGGAGTCCAGGATCTGTGCCACGTGCTTTGTG
ATCTGCCGGGTTTCCACCAGCTGTCTCTTGATGAAGCCGGCCTTATCCAGTTCGCTCAGGCCGCCTCTCT
CGGCCTTGGTCAGATTGTCGAACTTTCTCTGGGTAATCAGCTTGGCGTTCAGCAGCTGCCGCCAGTAGTT
CTTCATCTTCTTCACGACCTCTTCGGAGGGCACGTTGTCGCTCTTGCCCCGGTTCTTGTCGCTTCTGGTC
AGCACCTTGTTGTCGATGGAGTCGTCCTTCAGAAAGCTCTGAGGCACGATATGGTCCACATCGTAGTCGG
ACAGCCGGTTGATGTCCAGTTCCTGGTCCACGTACATATCCCGCCCATTCTGCAGGTAGTACAGGTACAG
CTTCTCGTTCTGCAGCTGGGTGTTTTCCACGGGGTGTTCTTTCAGGATCTGGCTGCCCAGCTCTTTGATG
CCCTCTTCGATCCGCTTCATTCTCTCGCGGCTGTTCTTCTGTCCCTTCTGGGTGGTCTGGTTCTCTCTGG
CCATTTCGATCACGATGTTCTCGGGCTTGTGCCGGCCCATCACTTTCACGAGCTCGTCCACCACCTTCAC
TGTCTGCAGGATGCCCTTCTTAATGGCGGGGCTGCCGGCCAGATTGGCAATGTGCTCGTGCAGGCTATCG
CCCTGGCCGGACACCTGGGCTTTCTGGATGTCCTCTTTAAAGGTCAGGCTGTCGTCGTGGATCAGCTGCA
TGAAGTTTCTGTTGGCGAAGCCGTCGGACTTCAGGAAATCCAGGATTGTCTTGCCGGACTGCTTGTCCCG
GATGCCGTTGATCAGCTTCCGGCTCAGCCTGCCCCAGCCGGTGTATCTCCGCCGCTTCAGCTGCTTCATC
ACTTTGTCGTCGAACAGGTGGGCATAGGTTTTCAGCCGTTCCTCGATCATCTCTCTGTCCTCAAACAGTG
TCAGGGTCAGCACGATATCTTCCAGAATGTCCTCGTTTTCCTCATTGTCCAGGAAGTCCTTGTCCTTGAT
AATTTTCAGCAGATCGTGGTATGTGCCCAGGGAGGCGTTGAACCGATCTTCCACGCCGGAGATTTCCACG
GAGTCGAAGCACTCGATTTTCTTGAAGTAGTCCTCTTTCAGCTGCTTCACGGTCACTTTCCGGTTGGTCT
TGAACAGCAGGTCCACGATGGCCTTTTTCTGCTCGCCGCTCAGGAAGGCGGGCTTTCTCATTCCCTCGGT
CACGTATTTCACTTTGGTCAGCTCGTTATACACGGTGAAGTACTCGTACAGCAGGCTGTGCTTGGGCAGC
ACCTTCTCGTTGGGCAGGTTCTTATCGAAGTTGGTCATCCGCTCGATGAAGCTCTGGGCGGAAGCGCCCT
TGTCCACCACTTCCTCGAAGTTCCAGGGGGTGATGGTTTCCTCGCTCTTTCTGGTCATCCAGGCGAATCT
GCTGTTTCCCCTGGCCAGAGGGCCCACGTAGTAGGGGATGCGGAAGGTCAGGATCTTCTCGATCTTTTCC
CGGTTGTCCTTCAGGAATGGGTAAAAATCTTCCTGCCGCCGCAGAATGGCGTGCAGCTCTCCCAGGTGGA
TCTGGTGGGGGATGCTGCCGTTGTCGAAGGTCCGCTGCTTCCGCAGCAGGTCCTCTCTGTTCAGCTTCAC
GAGCAGTTCCTCGGTGCCGTCCATCTTTTCCAGGATGGGCTTGATGAACTTGTAGAACTCTTCCTGGCTG
GCTCCGCCGTCAATGTAGCCGGCGTAGCCGTTCTTGCTCTGGTCGAAGAAAATCTCTTTGTACTTCTCAG
GCAGCTGCTGCCGCACGAGAGCTTTCAGCAGGGTCAGGTCCTGGTGGTGCTCGTCGTATCTCTTGATCAT
AGAGGCGCTCAGGGGGGCCTTGGTGATCTCGGTGTTCACTCTCAGGATGTCGCTCAGCAGGATGGCGTCG
GACAGGTTCTTGGCGGCCAGAAACAGGTCGGCGTACTGGTCGCCGATCTGGGCCAGCAGGTTGTCCAGGT
CGTCGTCGTAGGTGTCCTTGCTCAGCTGCAGTTTGGCATCCTCGGCCAGGTCGAAGTTGCTCTTGAAGTT
GGGGGTCAGGCCCAGGCTCAGGGCAATCAGGTTTCCGAACAGGCCATTCTTCTTCTCGCCGGGCAGCTGG
GCGATCAGATTTTCCAGCCGTCTGCTCTTGCTCAGTCTGGCAGACAGGATGGCCTTGGCGTCCACGCCGC
TGGCGTTGATGGGGTTTTCCTCGAACAGCTGGTTGTAGGTCTGCACCAGCTGGATGAACAGCTTGTCCAC
GTCGCTGTTGTCGGGGTTCAGGTCGCCCTCGATCAGGAAGTGGCCCCGGAACTTGATCATGTGGGCCAGG
GCCAGATAGATCAGCCGCAGGTCGGCCTTGTCGGTGCTGTCCACCAGTTTCTTTCTCAGGTGGTAGATGG
TGGGGTACTTCTCGTGGTAGGCCACCTCGTCCACGATGTTGCCGAAGATGGGGTGCCGCTCGTGCTTCTT
ATCCTCTTCCACCAGGAAGGACTCTTCCAGTCTGTGGAAGAAGCTGTCGTCCACCTTGGCCATCTCGTTG
CTGAAGATCTCTTGCAGATAGCAGATCCGGTTCTTCCGTCTGGTGTATCTTCTTCTGGCGGTTCTCTTCA
GCCGGGTGGCCTCGGCTGTTTCGCCGCTGTCGAACAGCAGGGCTCCGATCAGGTTCTTCTTGATGCTGTG
CCGGTCGGTGTTGCCCAGCACCTTGAATTTCTTGCTGGGCACCTTGTACTCGTCGGTGATCACGGCCCAG
CCCACAGAGTTGGTGCCGATGTCCAGGCCGATGCTGTACTTCTTGTCCATGGTGGCAGCGCTCTAGAACC
GGTCCTGTGTTCTGGCGGCAAACCCGTTGCGAAAAAGAACGTTCACGGCGACTACTGCACTTATATACGG
TTCTCCCCCACCCTCGGGAAAAAGGCGGAGCCAGTACACGACATCACTTTCCCAGTTTACCCCGCGCCAC
CTTCTCTAGGCACCGGATCAATTGCCGACCCCTCCCCCCAACTTCTCGGGGACTGTGGGCGATGTGCGCT
CTGCCCACTGACGGGCACCGGAGCCAATTCCCACTCCTTTCAAGACCTAGCTAGCGAATTCAAAAAAGCA
CCGACTCGGTGCCACTTTTTCAAGTTGATAACGGACTAGCCTTATTTTAACTTGCTATTTCTAGCTCTAA
AACGTGTCGAGTTATCTTTAGGACGGTGTTTCGTCCTTTCCACAAGATATATAAAGCCAAGAAATCGAAA
TACTTTCAAGTTACGGTAAGCATATGATAGTCCATTTTAAAACATAATTTTAAAACTGCAAACTACCCAA
GAAATTATTACTTTCTACGTCACGTATTTTGTACTAATATCTTTGTGTTTACAGTCAAATTAATTCTAAT
TATCTCTCTAACAGCCTTGTATCGTATATGCAAATATGAAGGAATCATGGGAAATAGGCCCTCGGTACCT
TAATTAACCAAACTGGATCTCTGCTGTCCCTGTAATAAACCCGAAAATTTTGAATTTTTGTAATTTGTTT
TTGTAATTCTTTAGTTTGTATGTCTGTTGCTATTATGTCTACTATTCTTTCCCCTGCACTGTACCCCCCA
ATCCCCCCTTTTCTTTTAAAATTGTGGATGAATACTGCCATTTGTCTGCAGAATTGGCGCACGCAGTGCC
GATCCGTTCACTAATCGAATGGATCTGTCTCTGTCTCTCTCTCCACCTTCTTCTTCTATTCCTTCGGGCC
TGTCGGGTCCCCTCGGGGTTGGGAGGTGGGTCTGAAACGATAATGGTGAATATCCCTGCCTAACTCTATT
CACTATAGAAAGTACAGCAAAAACTATTCTTAAACCTACCAAGCCTCCTACTATCATTATGAATAATTTT
ATATACCACAGCCAATTTGTTATGTTAAACCAATTCCACAAACTTGCCCATTTATCTAATTCCAATAATT
CTTGTTCATTCTTTTCTTGCTGGTTTTGCGATTCTTCAATTAAGGAGTGTATTAAGCTTGTGTAATTGTT
AATTTCTCTGTCCCACTCCATCCAGGTCGTGTGATTCCAAATCTGTTCCAGAGATTTATTACTCCAACTA
GCATTCCAAGGCACAGCAGTGGTGCAAATGAGTTTTCCAGAGCAACCCCAAATCCCCAGGAGCTGTTGAT
CCTTTAGGTATCTTTCCACAGCCAGGATTCTTGCCTGGAGCTGCTTGATGCCCCAGACTGTGAGTTGCAA
CAGATGCTGTTGCGCCTCAATAGCCCTCAGCAAATTGTTCTGCTGCTGCACTATACCAGACAATAATTGT
CTGGCCTGTACCGTCAGCGTCATTGACGCTGCGCCCATAGTGCTTCCTGCTGCTCCCAAGAACCCAAGGA
ACAAAGCTCCTATTCCCACTGCTCTTTTTTCTCTCTGCACCACTCTTCTCTTTGCCTTGGTGGGTGCTAC
TCCTAATGGTTCAATTTTTACTACTTTATATTTATATAATTCACTTCTCCAATTGTCCCTCATATCTCCT
CCTCCAGGTCTGAAGATCAGCGGCCGCTTGCTGTGCGGTGGTCTTACTTTTGTTTTGCTCTTCCTCTATC
TTGTCTAAAGCTTCCTTGGTGTCTTTTATCTCTATCCTTTGATGCACACAATAGAGGGTTGCTACTGTAT
TATATAATGATCTAAGTTCTTCTGATCCTGTCTGAAGGGATGGTTGTAGCTGTCCCAGTATTTGTCTACA
GCCTTCTGATGTTTCTAACAGGCCAGGATTAACTGCGAATCGTTCTAGCTCCCTGCTTGCCCATACTATA
TGTTTTAATTTATATTTTTTCTTTCCCCCTGGCCTTAACCGAATTTTTTCCCATCGCGATCTAATTCTCC
CCCGCTTAATACTGACGCTCTCGCACCCATCTCTCTCCTTCTAGCCTCCGCTAGTCAAAATTTTTGGCGT
ACTCACCAGTCGCCGCCCCTCGCCTCTTGCCGTGCGCGCTTCAGCAAGCCGAGTCCTGCGTCGAGAGAGC
TCCTCTGGTTTCCCTTTCGCTTTCAAGTCCCTGTTCGGGCGCCACTGCTAGAGATTTTCCACACTGACTA
AAAGGGTCTGAGGGATCTCTAGTTACCAGAGTCACACAACAGACGGGCACACACTACTTGAAGCACTCAA
GGCAAGCTTTATTGAGGCTTAAGCAGTGGGTTCCCTAGTTAGCCAGAGAGCTCCCAGGCTCAGATCTGGT
CTAACCAGAGAGACCCAGTACAGGCAAAACGCGCTGCTTATATAGACCTCCCACCGTACACGCCTACCGC
CCATTTGCGTCAATGGGGCGGAGTTGTTACGACATTTTGGAAAGTCCCGTTGATTTTGGTGCCAAAACAA
ACTCCCATTGACGTCAATGGGGTGGAGACTTGGAAATCCCCGTGAGTCAAACCGCTATCCACGCCCATTG
ATGTACTGCCAAAACCGCATCACCATGGTAATAGCGATGACTAATACGTAGATGTACTGCCAAGTAGGAA
AGTCCCATAAGGTCATGTACTGGGCATAATGCCAGGCGGGCCATTTACCGTCATTGACGTCAATAGGGGG
CGTACTTGGCATATGATACACTTGATGTACTGCCAAGTGGGCAGTTTACCGTAAATACTCCACCCATTGA
CGTCAATGGAAAGTCCCTATTGGCGTTACTATGGGAACATACGTCATTATTGACGTCAATGGGCGGGGGT
CGTTGGGCGGTCAGCCAGGCGGGCCATTTACCGTAAGTTATGTAACGCGGAACTCCATATATGGGCTATG
AACTAATGACCCCGTAATTGATTACTATTAATAACTAGTCAATAATCAATGTCAACGCGTATATCTGGCC
CGTACATCGCGAAGCAGCGCAAAACGCCTAACCCTAAGCAGATTCTTCATGCAATTGTCGGTCAAGCCTT
GCCTTGTTGTAGCTTAAATTTTGCTCGCGCACTACTCAGCGACCTCCAACACACAAGCAGGGAGCAGATA
CTGGCTTAACTATGCGGCATCAGAGCAGATTGTACTGAGAGTGCACCATAGGGGATCGGGAGATCTCCCG
ATCCGTCGACGTCAGGTGGCACTTTTCGGGGAAATGTGCGCGGAACCCCTATTTGTTTATTTTTCTAAAT
ACATTCAAATATGTATCCGCTCATGAGACAATAACCCTGATAAATGCTTCAATAATATTGAAAAAGGAAG
AGTATGAGTATTCAACATTTCCGTGTCGCCCTTATTCCCTTTTTTGCGGCATTTTGCCTTCCTGTTTTTG
CTCACCCAGAAACGCTGGTGAAAGTAAAAGATGCTGAAGATCAGTTGGGTGCACGAGTGGGTTACATCGA
ACTGGATCTCAACAGCGGTAAGATCCTTGAGAGTTTTCGCCCCGAAGAACGTTTTCCAATGATGAGCACT
TTTAAAGTTCTGCTATGTGGCGCGGTATTATCCCGTATTGACGCCGGGCAAGAGCAACTCGGTCGCCGCA
TACACTATTCTCAGAATGACTTGGTTGAGTACTCACCAGTCACAGAAAAGCATCTTACGGATGGCATGAC
AGTAAGAGAATTATGCAGTGCTGCCATAACCATGAGTGATAACACTGCGGCCAACTTACTTCTGACAACG
ATCGGAGGACCGAAGGAGCTAACCGCTTTTTTGCACAACATGGGGGATCATGTAACTCGCCTTGATCGTT
GGGAACCGGAGCTGAATGAAGCCATACCAAACGACGAGCGTGACACCACGATGCCTGTAGCAATGGCAAC
AACGTTGCGCAAACTATTAACTGGCGAACTACTTACTCTAGCTTCCCGGCAACAATTAATAGACTGGATG
GAGGCGGATAAAGTTGCAGGACCACTTCTGCGCTCGGCCCTTCCGGCTGGCTGGTTTATTGCTGATAAAT
CTGGAGCCGGTGAGCGTGGGTCTCGCGGTATCATTGCAGCACTGGGGCCAGATGGTAAGCCCTCCCGTAT
CGTAGTTATCTACACGACGGGGAGTCAGGCAACTATGGATGAACGAAATAGACAGATCGCTGAGATAGGT
GCCTCACTGATTAAGCATTGGTAACTGTCAGACCAAGTTTACTCATATATACTTTAGATTGATTTAAAAC
TTCATTTTTAATTTAAAAGGATCTAGGTGAAGATCCTTTTTGATAATCTCATGACCAAAATCCCTTAACG
TGAGTTTTCGTTCCACTGAGCGTCAGACCCCGTAGAAAAGATCAAAGGATCTTC
Features (pLannotate 1.2.2; 34 found; start..end, strand, type, name):
      1..589     +  rep_origin     ori: high-copy-number ColE1/pMB1/pBR322/pUC origin of replication
    772..864     +  CDS            lacI (fragment): lac repressor; lacI; The lac repressor binds to the lac operator to inhibit transcription in E. coli. This inhibition can be relieved by adding lactose or isopropyl-β-D-thiogalactopyranoside (IPTG).
    877..898     +  protein_bind   CAP binding site: CAP binding activates transcription in the presence of cAMP. E. coli catabolite activator protein
    913..943     +  promoter       lac promoter: promoter for the E. coli lac operon
    947..969     +  protein_bind   lac operator (fragment): The lac repressor binds to the lac operator to inhibit transcription in E. coli. This inhibition can be relieved by adding lactose or isopropyl-β-D-thiogalactopyranoside (IPTG). lac repressor encoded by lacI
   1040..1161    -  polyA_signal   SV40 poly(A) signal: SV40 polyadenylation signal
   1156..1281    -  CDS            ble (fragment): BLE_KLEPN - Experimental evidence at protein level: Swiss-Prot protein existence level 1. Binding protein with a strong affinity to the bleomycin family of antibiotics. Binds to CL990; an antimitotic-antibiotic compound. From Klebsiella pneumoniae.
   1291..1665    -  CDS            BleoR: antibiotic-binding protein; Sh ble from Streptoalloteichus hindustanus; confers resistance to bleomycin, phleomycin, and Zeocin™
   1684..1731    -  promoter       EM7 promoter: synthetic bacterial promoter&nbsp
   1779..2108    -  promoter       SV40 promoter: SV40 enhancer and early promoter
   2122..2550    -  rep_origin     f1 ori (sequence partly withheld): f1 bacteriophage origin of replication; arrow indicates direction of (+) strand synthesis
   2571..2592    -  promoter       SV40 promoter (fragment): SV40 enhancer and early promoter
   2596..2820    -  polyA_signal   bGH poly(A) signal: bovine growth hormone polyadenylation signal
   2852..3085    -  LTR            3' LTR (ΔU3): self-inactivating 3' long terminal repeat (LTR) from HIV-1
   3087..3106    -  misc_feature   cPPT/CTS (fragment): central polypurine tract and central termination sequence of HIV-1
   3157..3745    -  misc_feature   WPRE: woodchuck hepatitis virus posttranscriptional regulatory element
   3748..3769    -  misc_feature   MCS (fragment): pBluescript multiple cloning site
   3770..4168    -  CDS            BSD: blasticidin S deaminase; Aspergillus terreus BSD; confers resistance to blasticidin
   4307..8410    -  CDS            Cas9: Cas9 (Csn1) endonuclease from the Streptococcus pyogenes Type II CRISPR/Cas system generates RNA-guided double strand breaks in DNA
   8435..8646    -  promoter       EF-1α core promoter: core promoter for human elongation factor EF-1α
   8672..8690    -  CDS            small t antigen (fragment): SV40 (simian virus 40) small t antigen
   8708..8783    -  misc_RNA       gRNA scaffold: guide RNA scaffold for the Streptococcus pyogenes CRISPR/Cas9 system
   8813..9053    -  promoter       U6 promoter: RNA polymerase III promoter for human U6 snRNA
   9104..9221    -  misc_feature   cPPT/CTS: central polypurine tract and central termination sequence of HIV-1
   9271..9371    -  CDS            Rev (fragment): human immunodeficiency virus 1 (HIV-1) Rev protein; rev; enhances nuclear export of unspliced and incompletely spliced viral mRNAs
   9748..9981    -  misc_feature   RRE: The Rev response element (RRE) of HIV-1 allows for Rev-dependent mRNA export from the nucleus to the cytoplasm.
  10127..10490   -  CDS            HIV-1 gag (fragment): gag protein from human immunodeficiency virus 1; gag
  10474..10599   -  misc_feature   HIV-1 Ψ: packaging signal of human immunodeficiency virus type 1
  10646..10826   -  LTR            5' LTR (truncated): truncated 5' long terminal repeat (LTR) from HIV-1
  10844..11043   -  promoter       CMV promoter: human cytomegalovirus (CMV) immediate early promoter
  11044..11423   -  enhancer       CMV enhancer: human cytomegalovirus immediate early enhancer
  11578..11630   +  misc_feature   bom (fragment): basis of mobility region from pBR322
  11689..11793   +  promoter       AmpR promoter: bla
  11794..12654   +  CDS            AmpR: β-lactamase; bla; confers resistance to ampicillin, carbenicillin, and related antibiotics
