[The description below was written by a language model from this plasmid's Addgene catalogue record and pLannotate feature annotations shown in this document.]
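Description:
lentiCRISPR v2-sgSLC11A2 is an all-in-one lentiviral CRISPR plasmid built on the lentiCRISPR v2 backbone and intended to knock out human SLC11A2 (also known as DMT1, DCT1 or NRAMP2) in mammalian cells. In bacteria it is maintained through a high-copy ColE1/pUC-type origin and selected with ampicillin via the bla gene. An f1 origin and an SV40/EM7-driven bleomycin/Zeocin resistance cassette also sit in the backbone, outside the viral transfer region. The sequenced record is about 12.8 kb.

The transfer cassette is a third-generation, self-inactivating HIV-1 design. A CMV enhancer/promoter fused to a truncated 5' LTR drives production of genomic RNA in packaging cells. It is followed by the Ψ packaging signal, a partial gag sequence, the RRE for Rev-dependent nuclear export and the cPPT/CTS, and the unit ends in a ΔU3 3' LTR.

Between the LTRs, a human U6 RNA polymerase III promoter expresses the SLC11A2-targeting spacer joined to the Streptococcus pyogenes gRNA scaffold. An EF-1α core promoter drives S. pyogenes Cas9, followed in the same orientation by the blasticidin S deaminase gene. The feature table does not annotate the linker between the two coding sequences. A WPRE downstream enhances transcript expression.

Both the catalogue entry and the annotation show blasticidin as the mammalian selection marker. The plasmid is suited to packaging into lentivirus, transducing human cells and selecting stable SLC11A2-knockout populations. The associated study concerns cuproptosis and tumour radioresistance. The cloning sites used for guide insertion are not recorded.
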