Addgene plasmid #251684: lentiCRISPR v2-sgSLC11A2
Purpose: gRNA to knock out SLC11A2 in mammalian cells
Depositing lab: Boyi Gan. Depositing organization: University of Texas MD Anderson Cancer Center. Publication: Radiotherapy promotes cuproptosis and synergizes with cuproptosis inducers to overcome tumor radioresistance. Lei G, Sun M, Cheng J, Ye R, Lu Z, Horbath A, Huo D, Wu S, Alapati A, Aggarwal S, Xu Z, Mao C, Yan Y, Yao J, Li Q, Chen X, Lee H, Zhuang L, Jiang D, Pataer A, Roth JA, Navin N, Koong AC, You MJ, Lin SH, Gan B. Cancer Cell. 2025 Jun 9;43(6):1076-1092.e5. doi: 10.1016/j.ccell.2025.03.031. Epub 2025 Apr 10. PubMed 40215978.
Backbone
  Vector backbone: lentiCRISPR v2
  Backbone manufacturer: Feng Zhang (Addgene #52961)
  Backbone size w/o insert (bp): 12000
  Vector type: Lentiviral, CRISPR
  Selectable markers: Blasticidin
Growth in bacteria
  Bacterial resistance: Ampicillin, 100 μg/mL
  Growth temperature: 37°C
  Growth strain: NEB Stable
  Copy number: High Copy
Gene/Insert
  Gene/Insert name: SLC11A2 solute carrier family 11 member 2
  gRNA/shRNA sequence: TCCTAAAGATAACTCGACAC
  Species: H. sapiens (human)
  Entrez Gene: SLC11A2 (a.k.a. AHMIO1, DCT1, DMT1, NRAMP2)
  Cloning method: Restriction Enzyme; 5′ cloning site unknown (unknown if destroyed)
Terms and licenses: Academic/Nonprofit Terms; Industry Terms: Not Available to Industry
How to cite: lentiCRISPR v2-sgSLC11A2 was a gift from Boyi Gan (Addgene plasmid # 251684 ; http://n2t.net/addgene:251684 ; RRID:Addgene_251684)
